Addgene plasmid #224549: pKH040
Purpose: 2A-3xNLS-tdTomato mouse Car2 C-term targeting vector
Depositing lab: Elphege Nora. Depositing organization: University of California, San Francisco (UCSF). Publication: Synergy between regulatory elements can render cohesin dispensable for distal enhancer function. Hansen KL, Adachi AS, Braccioli L, Kadvani S, Boileau RM, Martinovic M, Pokorny B, Shah R, Anderson EC, Zhang K, Carel I, Bonitto K, Blelloch R, Fudenberg G, de Wit E, Nora EP. Science. 2025 Nov 27:eadt4221. doi: 10.1126/science.adt4221. PubMed 41308125.
Backbone
  Vector backbone: pUC19
  Vector type: Mouse Targeting, CRISPR
Growth in bacteria
  Bacterial resistance: Ampicillin, 100 μg/mL
  Growth temperature: 37°C
  Growth strain: DH5alpha
  Copy number: Unknown
Gene/Insert
  Gene/Insert name: tdTomato
  Species: Synthetic
Terms and licenses: Academic/Nonprofit Terms; Industry Terms: Not Available to Industry
How to cite: pKH040 was a gift from Elphege Nora (Addgene plasmid # 224549 ; http://n2t.net/addgene:224549 ; RRID:Addgene_224549)
