[The description below was written by a language model from this plasmid's Addgene catalogue record and pLannotate feature annotations shown in this document.]
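Description:
pKH040 is a homology-directed repair donor plasmid for knocking a fluorescent reporter into the C-terminal end of the mouse Car2 (carbonic anhydrase 2) gene, intended for use alongside CRISPR-mediated cleavage of the locus. The catalogue lists the backbone as pUC19, although the annotated features (f1 origin, flanking T7 and T3 promoters, a pBluescript multiple-cloning-site remnant, and lacZα/lac promoter elements) look more like a pBluescript-type cloning vector. In either case it is propagated in E. coli through a high-copy ColE1/pUC origin and selected with ampicillin via the β-lactamase gene. No mammalian selection marker or mammalian promoter is annotated.

The payload sits between the T7 and T3 promoters. A fragment matching the end of the mouse Car2 coding sequence lies within the upstream unannotated region, which presumably forms the 5′ homology arm. It is followed by a short unannotated gap where the 2A peptide named in the purpose field would be expected, then by three tandem SV40 nuclear localization signals and tdTomato. Immediately after tdTomato, a segment was matched to the destabilizing portion of d2EYFP. This suggests a mouse ornithine decarboxylase PEST-type degron appended to the reporter to shorten its half-life, though the catalogue entry does not mention it. The roughly 1 kb of unannotated sequence downstream likely provides the 3′ homology arm.

After correct integration, the endogenous Car2 promoter and its regulatory elements would drive a single transcript. 2A-mediated ribosomal skipping would release the Car2 protein separately from nuclear-localized tdTomato, giving a readout of Car2 transcriptional activity. This fits the associated study of enhancer function and cohesin dependence.
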