Features (pLannotate 1.2.2; 18 found; start..end, strand, type, name):
     30..458     -  rep_origin     f1 ori (sequence partly withheld): f1 bacteriophage origin of replication; arrow indicates direction of (+) strand synthesis
    463..620     -  CDS            lacZα (fragment): LacZα fragment of β-galactosidase; lacZ fragment
    623..641     +  promoter       T7 promoter: promoter for bacteriophage T7 RNA polymerase
   1493..1609    +  CDS            Ca2 (fragment): CAH2_MOUSE - Also known as Car2. Experimental evidence at protein level: Swiss-Prot protein existence level 1. Essential for bone resorption and osteoclast differentiation. Reversible hydration of carbon dioxide. Contributes to intracellular pH regulation in the duodenal upper villous epithelium during proton- coupled peptide absorption. Stimulates the chloride-bicarbonate exchange activity of SLC26A6. From Mus musculus (Mouse).
   1712..1732    +  CDS            SV40 NLS: nuclear localization signal of SV40 (simian virus 40) large T antigen
   1736..1756    +  CDS            SV40 NLS: nuclear localization signal of SV40 (simian virus 40) large T antigen
   1760..1780    +  CDS            SV40 NLS: nuclear localization signal of SV40 (simian virus 40) large T antigen
   1796..3223    +  CDS            tdTomato: tdTomato is a basic (constitutively fluorescent) orange fluorescent protein published in 2004, derived from Discosoma sp.. It is reported to be a somewhat slowly-maturing tandem dimer with low acid sensitivity.
   3202..3357    +  CDS            d2EYFP (fragment): EYFP destabilized by residues 422-461 of mouse ornithine decarboxylase, giving an in vivo half-life of ~2 hours mammalian codon-optimized
   4305..4328    -  misc_feature   MCS (fragment): pBluescript multiple cloning site
   4341..4359    -  promoter       T3 promoter: promoter for bacteriophage T3 RNA polymerase
   4404..4420    -  protein_bind   lac operator: The lac repressor binds to the lac operator to inhibit transcription in E. coli. This inhibition can be relieved by adding lactose or isopropyl-β-D-thiogalactopyranoside (IPTG). lac repressor encoded by lacI
   4428..4458    -  promoter       lac promoter: promoter for the E. coli lac operon
   4473..4494    -  protein_bind   CAP binding site: CAP binding activates transcription in the presence of cAMP. E. coli catabolite activator protein
   4507..4599    -  CDS            lacI (fragment): lac repressor; lacI; The lac repressor binds to the lac operator to inhibit transcription in E. coli. This inhibition can be relieved by adding lactose or isopropyl-β-D-thiogalactopyranoside (IPTG).
   4782..5370    -  rep_origin     ori: high-copy-number ColE1/pMB1/pBR322/pUC origin of replication
   5541..6401    -  CDS            AmpR: β-lactamase; bla; confers resistance to ampicillin, carbenicillin, and related antibiotics
   6402..6506    -  promoter       AmpR promoter: bla
>Addgene plasmid #224549 | pKH040 | addgene full sequence | sequence record 454190 | Addgene NGS Result
CTAAATTGTAAGCGTTAATATTTTGTTAAAATTCGCGTTAAATTTTTGTTAAATCAGCTCATTTTTTAAC
CAATAGGCCGAAATCGGCAAAATCCCTTATAAATCAAAAGAATAGACCGAGATAGGGT
[37 nt withheld, positions 129-165]
AAAGAACGTGGACTCCAACGTCAAAGG
[49 nt withheld, positions 193-241]
T
[91 nt withheld, positions 243-333]
G
[124 nt withheld, positions 335-458]
CCCATTCGCCATTCAGGCTGCGCAACTGTTGGGAAGGGCGATCGGTGCGGGCCTCTTCGCTATTACGCCA
GCTGGCGAAAGGGGGATGTGCTGCAAGGCGATTAAGTTGGGTAACGCCAGGGTTTTCCCAGTCACGACGT
TGTAAAACGACGGCCAGTGAATTGTAATACGACTCACTATAGGGCGAATTGGGTACCCTTTACTCTAGAA
AATGGTGTGAAACTATACATATGAATTGCATGTTTTGGCAAGATCCCATAGTAAGTGCATATTTGCATAT
CGTGGTCCACAAACAAGATCTGGAGGTCTTGTGTACAGCTCAGAGCCACAGCTCTGGTTCCTCCTCTGAG
ATGCCCTTTGTTTTGCTATGCTTCTTGGCTCTGTTCAACGTAGGTGGTTGAAAAAACCTCTTGAGCACCA
CATCCAGGCACACCCACCTCTGAGGCAGCCTCCACCGATTTCCTGGGAACACAGAAGCCTTGTTTTGAAG
ATCAGAGATGCTTAACAAATCTTCCCACCATGCTGACGAGGCATTGTGCTCCTTGTTCATTTCTAAGTCA
GACTTGTGAGACTCCAGCAAGGGAAAGTGTTAGCATGAAAGACCAAAACTGACTGGAGTTACCTATCGTG
TTGCACTTTGTCTTCTCTGTGACAGAAAGTACAACTTTAATATGTATTTAAAACTTTATGTTGCTTTACA
TGCCATAGGAATTTACAGATTTTTGTTCGATTTAAAAGGAAAGCAAGAAAAGCAAGCTCATGAAAATTTC
TATTTAAAGAAAGACCCCAGTATATATTTGTATAGTATATGTAAATAGATTTTTCATGTGAAGGCTGCAC
TTAGCTGGTTGTTTGTTTGTTTGTTTTAATTTTTTTCTTTCCCTTTTTTGTCTGCCTCCCAAGTTCTGGG
ATCAAAGGTGTACACCCCTTTCCCCCCTTGCCCCCCAATGAAGGCTGAACTTAAATCTAAAACATGTTGC
TTTAAGTATGTAATATTGTGAAACTAATTTCTTTAATTACATTGTGTCTTTTAGATGTCTCATTTCCGTA
CGCTGAACTTCAATGAGGAGGGGGATGCTGAAGAAGCGATGGTGGACAACTGGCGTCCAGCTCAGCCGCT
AAAGAATAGAAAGATCAAAGCGTCCTTTAAGCTCGAGGGCAGTGGAGAGGGCAGAGGAAGTCTGCTAACA
TGCGGTGACGTCGAGGAGAATCCTGGCCCAATCGATATGGCCACAACCATGGTGCACGTGGATCCAAAAA
AGAAGAGAAAGGTAGATCCAAAAAAGAAGAGAAAGGTAGATCCAAAAAAGAAGAGAAAGGTACACGTGTC
CCATATGATGGTGAGCAAGGGCGAGGAGGTCATCAAAGAGTTCATGCGCTTCAAGGTGCGCATGGAGGGC
TCCATGAACGGCCACGAGTTCGAGATCGAGGGCGAGGGCGAGGGCCGCCCCTACGAGGGCACCCAGACCG
CCAAGCTGAAGGTGACCAAGGGCGGCCCCCTGCCCTTCGCCTGGGACATCCTGTCCCCCCAGTTCATGTA
CGGCTCCAAGGCGTACGTGAAGCACCCCGCCGACATCCCCGATTACAAGAAGCTGTCCTTCCCCGAGGGC
TTCAAGTGGGAGCGCGTGATGAACTTCGAGGACGGCGGTCTGGTGACCGTGACCCAGGACTCCTCCCTGC
AGGACGGCACGCTGATCTACAAGGTGAAGATGCGCGGCACCAACTTCCCCCCCGACGGCCCCGTAATGCA
GAAGAAGACCATGGGCTGGGAGGCCTCCACCGAGCGCCTGTACCCCCGCGACGGCGTGCTGAAGGGCGAG
ATCCACCAGGCCCTGAAGCTGAAGGACGGCGGCCACTACCTGGTGGAGTTCAAGACCATCTACATGGCCA
AGAAGCCCGTGCAACTGCCCGGCTACTACTACGTGGACACCAAGCTGGACATCACCTCCCACAACGAGGA
CTACACCATCGTGGAACAGTACGAGCGCTCCGAGGGCCGCCACCACCTGTTCCTGGGGCATGGCACCGGC
AGCACCGGCAGCGGCAGCTCCGGCACCGCCTCCTCCGAGGACAACAACATGGCCGTCATCAAAGAGTTCA
TGCGCTTCAAGGTGCGCATGGAGGGCTCCATGAACGGCCACGAGTTCGAGATCGAGGGCGAGGGCGAGGG
CCGCCCCTACGAGGGCACCCAGACCGCCAAGCTGAAGGTGACCAAGGGCGGCCCCCTGCCCTTCGCCTGG
GACATCCTGTCCCCCCAGTTCATGTACGGCTCCAAGGCGTACGTGAAGCACCCCGCCGACATCCCCGATT
ACAAGAAGCTGTCCTTCCCCGAGGGCTTCAAGTGGGAGCGCGTGATGAACTTCGAGGACGGCGGTCTGGT
GACCGTGACCCAGGACTCCTCCCTGCAGGACGGCACGCTGATCTACAAGGTGAAGATGCGCGGCACCAAC
TTCCCCCCCGACGGCCCCGTAATGCAGAAGAAGACCATGGGCTGGGAGGCCTCCACCGAGCGCCTGTACC
CCCGCGACGGCGTGCTGAAGGGCGAGATCCACCAGGCCCTGAAGCTGAAGGACGGCGGCCACTACCTGGT
GGAGTTCAAGACCATCTACATGGCCAAGAAGCCCGTGCAACTGCCCGGCTACTACTACGTGGACACCAAG
CTGGACATCACCTCCCACAACGAGGACTACACCATCGTGGAACAGTACGAGCGCTCCGAGGGCCGCCACC
ACCTGTTCCTGTACGGCATGGACGAGCTGTACAAGCCTAGGAAGCTTAGCCATGGCTTCCCGCCGGAGGT
GGAGGAGCAGGATGATGGCACGCTGCCCATGTCTTGTGCCCAGGAGAGCGGGATGGACCGTCACCCTGCA
GCCTGTGCTTCTGCTAGGATCAATGTGTAAAAGCTTGATATCAACAACCCTGCAGCAGGGGTCCGAAGGG
CACAAGTGTGACCGCCTCTCTGTAGCTAAGCACAGTTAGGCTGGGTGATTTGGATCCCGACTCGCATCTG
GTATTGTAGACCTTTTACCTCTCATCCGTTGTGCTTACTAACAAAATGTGAAAAGCAAGACCCAGGTGTC
TCATGTGGTGGCAGCACAGTGGCAGGCCAGTGGTCAACTTAGGGCATCTTTTCTCTGCCACGGCAGCGCA
ATGCAAAGAGCAGACATGGCCTCTTGCTTCTCTTCACAGCCATAGGATAATGAATACTCAGGCCTGTTTG
TTAAAATGCTATTTTTAAAACCATATGAAGGTAGGATAATTAATTACAAGTCCACATCATGAGACAAACT
GAAGTAACTTAGGCAAAACAGGTAAAACAGTCATAGTTTTGTGATTATAAATGAGATGAATGTTCACCCT
TCCAAGATCTTATATTAAAGAAAAAATTTTAAAAAGCTTATATATTTGTAGCAAAGTTATTCTTAAATAT
GAATTATGTTATAACTTAGTGACTTTTGATTTCTAGAGGTGTAAATGAGGATGTAAAAATTGATATAGTT
GTGATACAGAGTATATTTCCCTTCAGATAACATACCACAACACAATGGATAATGTATTTTAGATATATTC
TCTAATAAAATTGAGAACTCTATTCTGGGTGCCTGATTGTCTGCGCCACAGGGACAGAAATGGGTGAACA
AATGCCTGCCTACAGGATTCAGTCAGTTCATTATTGATGGTCAGCCATTACAACAGGCTTACAACGGAAA
CAAATCCCTGCAGCCATGTACCCACTGTTTACCAGTGGTACTTTCTGAGAACTGGTGTGATCCTGTAAGA
GTCCTGAGAAGCTCGTCTAGAAAGAGAGCCAGGACTGATGGGGCCACAAAAGGAGAACCTGCTTCCGCGG
CCGCCACCGCGGTGGAGCTCCAGCTTTTGTTCCCTTTAGTGAGGGTTAATTTCGAGCTTGGCGTAATCAT
GGTCATAGCTGTTTCCTGTGTGAAATTGTTATCCGCTCACAATTCCACACAACATACGAGCCGGAAGCAT
AAAGTGTAAAGCCTGGGGTGCCTAATGAGTGAGCTAACTCACATTAATTGCGTTGCGCTCACTGCCCGCT
TTCCAGTCGGGAAACCTGTCGTGCCAGCTGCATTAATGAATCGGCCAACGCGCGGGGAGAGGCGGTTTGC
GTATTGGGCGCTCTTCCGCTTCCTCGCTCACTGACTCGCTGCGCTCGGTCGTTCGGCTGCGGCGAGCGGT
ATCAGCTCACTCAAAGGCGGTAATACGGTTATCCACAGAATCAGGGGATAACGCAGGAAAGAACATGTGA
GCAAAAGGCCAGCAAAAGGCCAGGAACCGTAAAAAGGCCGCGTTGCTGGCGTTTTTCCATAGGCTCCGCC
CCCCTGACGAGCATCACAAAAATCGACGCTCAAGTCAGAGGTGGCGAAACCCGACAGGACTATAAAGATA
CCAGGCGTTTCCCCCTGGAAGCTCCCTCGTGCGCTCTCCTGTTCCGACCCTGCCGCTTACCGGATACCTG
TCCGCCTTTCTCCCTTCGGGAAGCGTGGCGCTTTCTCATAGCTCACGCTGTAGGTATCTCAGTTCGGTGT
AGGTCGTTCGCTCCAAGCTGGGCTGTGTGCACGAACCCCCCGTTCAGCCCGACCGCTGCGCCTTATCCGG
TAACTATCGTCTTGAGTCCAACCCGGTAAGACACGACTTATCGCCACTGGCAGCAGCCACTGGTAACAGG
ATTAGCAGAGCGAGGTATGTAGGCGGTGCTACAGAGTTCTTGAAGTGGTGGCCTAACTACGGCTACACTA
GAAGAACAGTATTTGGTATCTGCGCTCTGCTGAAGCCAGTTACCTTCGGAAAAAGAGTTGGTAGCTCTTG
ATCCGGCAAACAAACCACCGCTGGTAGCGGTGGTTTTTTTGTTTGCAAGCAGCAGATTACGCGCAGAAAA
AAAGGATCTCAAGAAGATCCTTTGATCTTTTCTACGGGGTCTGACGCTCAGTGGAACGAAAACTCACGTT
AAGGGATTTTGGTCATGAGATTATCAAAAAGGATCTTCACCTAGATCCTTTTAAATTAAAAATGAAGTTT
TAAATCAATCTAAAGTATATATGAGTAAACTTGGTCTGACAGTTACCAATGCTTAATCAGTGAGGCACCT
ATCTCAGCGATCTGTCTATTTCGTTCATCCATAGTTGCCTGACTCCCCGTCGTGTAGATAACTACGATAC
GGGAGGGCTTACCATCTGGCCCCAGTGCTGCAATGATACCGCGAGACCCACGCTCACCGGCTCCAGATTT
ATCAGCAATAAACCAGCCAGCCGGAAGGGCCGAGCGCAGAAGTGGTCCTGCAACTTTATCCGCCTCCATC
CAGTCTATTAATTGTTGCCGGGAAGCTAGAGTAAGTAGTTCGCCAGTTAATAGTTTGCGCAACGTTGTTG
CCATTGCTACAGGCATCGTGGTGTCACGCTCGTCGTTTGGTATGGCTTCATTCAGCTCCGGTTCCCAACG
ATCAAGGCGAGTTACATGATCCCCCATGTTGTGCAAAAAAGCGGTTAGCTCCTTCGGTCCTCCGATCGTT
GTCAGAAGTAAGTTGGCCGCAGTGTTATCACTCATGGTTATGGCAGCACTGCATAATTCTCTTACTGTCA
TGCCATCCGTAAGATGCTTTTCTGTGACTGGTGAGTACTCAACCAAGTCATTCTGAGAATAGTGTATGCG
GCGACCGAGTTGCTCTTGCCCGGCGTCAATACGGGATAATACCGCGCCACATAGCAGAACTTTAAAAGTG
CTCATCATTGGAAAACGTTCTTCGGGGCGAAAACTCTCAAGGATCTTACCGCTGTTGAGATCCAGTTCGA
TGTAACCCACTCGTGCACCCAACTGATCTTCAGCATCTTTTACTTTCACCAGCGTTTCTGGGTGAGCAAA
AACAGGAAGGCAAAATGCCGCAAAAAAGGGAATAAGGGCGACACGGAAATGTTGAATACTCATACTCTTC
CTTTTTCAATATTATTGAAGCATTTATCAGGGTTATTGTCTCATGAGCGGATACATATTTGAATGTATTT
AGAAAAATAAACAAATAGGGGTTCCGCGCACATTTCCCCGAAAAGTGCCAC
